>Addgene plasmid #78487 | AAA | addgene partial sequence | sequence record 158304 | SP6 5'-ATTTAGGTGACACTATAG-3'
GTTTTTATCTGTCGTCAATCGAAAGTTTATTTCAGAGTTCTTCAGACTTCTTAACTCCTGTAAAAACAAA
AAAAAAAAAGGCATAGCAATGACAAATTCAAAAGAAGACGCCGACATAGAGGAGAAGCATATGTACAATG
AGCCGGTCACAACCCTCTTTCACGACGTTGAGGCTTCACAAACACACCACAGACGTGGGTCAATACCATT
GAAAGATGAGAAAAGTAAAGTCGACGCCAAAAACATAAAGAAAGGCCCGGCGCCATTCTATCCTCTAGAG
GATGGAACCGCTGGAGAGCAACTGCATAAGGCTATGAAGAGATACGCCCTGGTTCCTGGAACAATTGCTT
TTACAGATGCACATATCGAGGTGAACATCACGTACGCGGAATACTTCGAAATGTCCGTTCGGTTGGCAGA
AGCTATGAAACGATATGGGCTGAATACAAATCACAGAATCGTCGTATGCAGTGAAAACTCTCTTCAATTC
TTTATGCCGGTGTTGGGCGCGTTATTTATCGGAGTTGCAGTTGCGCCCGCGAACGACATTTATAATGAAC
GTGAATTGCTCAACAGTATGAACATTTCGCAGCCTACCGTAGTGTTTGTTTCCAAAAAGGGGTTGCAAAA
AATTTTGAACGTGCAAAAAAAATTACCAATAATCCAGAAAATTATTATCATGGATTCTAAAACGGATTAC
CAGGGATTTCAGTCGATGTACACGTTCGTCACATCTCATCTACCTCCCGGTTTTAATGAATACGATTTTG
TACCAGAGTCCTTTGATCGTGGCAAAACAATTGCACTGATAATGAATTCCTCTGGATCTACTGGGTTACC
TAAG
