>Addgene plasmid #78487 | AAA | addgene partial sequence | sequence record 158305 | M13pUC-Rev 5'-AGCGGATAACAATTTCACACAGG-3'
GCTTTTTTTTTTTTTTTTTTTTTTTTTTTTTTTTTTTTTTTTTTTTTTTTTTTTTTTTTTTTTTTTTTTT
TTTTTG
