[The description below was written by a language model from this plasmid's Addgene catalogue record.]
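Description:
AAA is an in vitro transcription template built in the pSP65A backbone, catalogued as a bacterial expression vector. It is propagated in E. coli under ampicillin selection and is recorded as low copy. The pSP65 family of vectors is generally used for run-off transcription from a phage SP6 promoter, although the record itself does not name the promoter and no feature table is provided to confirm it. The distinguishing feature of this backbone is a stretch of about 65 dT residues positioned so that the transcript acquires a templated poly(A) tail rather than requiring enzymatic polyadenylation.

The insert is a chimaeric CAN1-LUC gene, with the source species listed as S. cerevisiae, that encodes an RNA of 2135 nt. CAN1 is the yeast arginine permease gene, and LUC presumably denotes a luciferase reporter. The CAN1 portion carries no stop codon, so the name "AAA" may refer to the codon occupying a position where related constructs have a stop codon, but the record does not say so. The absence of a stop codon suggests that translation continues from CAN1 into the downstream sequence, though the exact junction is not described, and the record refers to a schematic in the associated publication.

That publication concerns how translation factors promote two states of the closed-loop mRNP, which is consistent with using the plasmid to make polyadenylated synthetic mRNA for studies of translation and mRNP structure. The depositor notes that the homopolymeric tract is unstable and tends to recombine to a shorter length. A specific host strain is therefore required to maintain it, and isolates should be sequenced to confirm that the tract is intact.
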