Addgene plasmid #78487: AAA
Purpose: 2135nt RNA encoded by chimaeric gene cloned in a pSP65A vector that included about 65 dT residues for transcription of a poly(A) tail
Depositing lab: Allan Jacobson. Depositing organization: University of Massachusetts, Worcester. Publication: Translation factors promote the formation of two states of the closed-loop mRNP. Amrani N, Ghosh S, Mangus DA, Jacobson A. Nature. 2008 Jun 26;453(7199):1276-80. doi: 10.1038/nature06974. Epub 2008 May 21. PubMed 18496529.
Backbone
  Vector backbone: pSP65A
  Vector type: Bacterial Expression
Growth in bacteria
  Bacterial resistance: Ampicillin, 100 μg/mL
  Growth temperature: 37°C
  Growth strain: TOP10 F'
  Growth instructions: MUST be grown in TOP10 F' to maintain poly A
  Copy number: Low Copy
Gene/Insert
  Gene/Insert name: CAN1-LUC
  Species: S. cerevisiae (budding yeast)
  Mutation: CAN1 contains no stop codon
Terms and licenses: Academic/Nonprofit Terms; Industry Terms: Not Available to Industry
Depositor comments: Note: the poly A tends to undergo recombination to a shorter tract. It is important to sequence a few isolates from a transformation or prep to ensure integrity. Please see Fig 1 of associated publication for general schematic
How to cite: AAA was a gift from Allan Jacobson (Addgene plasmid # 78487 ; http://n2t.net/addgene:78487 ; RRID:Addgene_78487)
